Addgene plasmid #57324: wtKikGR-H2B-6
Purpose: Localization: Nucleus/Histones, Excitation: 507 / 583, Emission: 517 / 593
Depositing lab: Michael Davidson. Depositing organization: Florida State University, Tallahassee.
Backbone
  Vector backbone: wtKikGR
  Backbone size w/o insert (bp): 4750
  Vector type: Mammalian Expression
  Selectable markers: Neomycin (select with G418)
Growth in bacteria
  Bacterial resistance: Kanamycin, 50 μg/mL
  Growth temperature: 37°C
  Growth strain: DH5alpha
  Copy number: High Copy
Gene/Insert
  Gene/Insert name: H2B (alt names: Human Histone H2B; NM_021058.3)
  Species: H. sapiens (human)
  Mutation: D26G and V119I in H2B
  Entrez Gene: H2BC11 (a.k.a. H2B/r, H2BFR, H2BJ, HIST1H2BJ)
  Promoter: CMV
  Tag / fusion protein: wtKikGR
  Cloning method: Unknown
  Sequencing primers: 5′ CMV-F; 3′ SV40pA-R
Terms and licenses: Academic/Nonprofit Terms; Industry Terms
Depositor comments: . Excitation = 507 / 583; Emission = 517 / 593
How to cite: wtKikGR-H2B-6 was a gift from Michael Davidson (Addgene plasmid # 57324 ; http://n2t.net/addgene:57324 ; RRID:Addgene_57324)
