[The description below was written by a language model from this plasmid's Addgene catalogue record.]
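Description:
wtKikGR-H2B-6 is a mammalian expression plasmid that produces human histone H2B fused to the photoconvertible fluorescent protein wtKikGR, giving a label for chromatin and the nucleus in living or fixed cells. It is built on a wtKikGR fluorescent-protein backbone of about 4.75 kb before the insert is added. In bacteria it is maintained as a high-copy plasmid under kanamycin selection. A neomycin resistance marker allows G418 selection of transfected mammalian cells, so stable lines can be derived as well as transient expressers. No feature table accompanies the record, so the replication origins and the promoters driving the resistance marker are not stated.

Expression of the fusion is driven by the CMV promoter, a strong constitutive promoter in most mammalian cell types, and the SV40pA-R sequencing primer implies an SV40 polyadenylation signal downstream of the cassette. The insert corresponds to the human H2BC11 (HIST1H2BJ) gene and carries two recorded amino-acid substitutions, D26G and V119I. The record does not say on which end of H2B the tag sits, nor does it explain the "6" in the name, which may refer to a linker length.

The two listed spectral pairs reflect the behaviour of KikGR. It starts in a green state, with excitation near 507 nm and emission near 517 nm. Illumination with violet or near-UV light converts it irreversibly to a red state, with excitation near 583 nm and emission near 593 nm. Because H2B is incorporated into nucleosomes, the fusion is suited to optically marking chosen nuclei or subnuclear regions. Typical uses include cell tracking, following chromatin dynamics and observing chromosomes through mitosis.
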