>Addgene plasmid #57324 | wtKikGR-H2B-6 | depositor partial sequence | sequence record 88456 | insert sequence
GACGTCAGATCCGCTAGCGCTACCGGACTCAGATCTCGAGCTCAAGCTTCGAATTCTGCAGTCGACGGTA
CCGCCACCATGCCAGAGCCAGCGAAGTCTGCTCCCGCCCCGAAAAAGGGCTCCAAGAAGGCGGTGACTAA
GGCGCAGAAGAAAGGCGGCAAGAAGCGCAAGCGCAGCCGCAAGGAGAGCTATTCCATCTATGTGTACAAG
GTTCTGAAGCAGGTCCACCCTGACACCGGCATTTCGTCCAAGGCCATGGGCATCATGAATTCGTTTGTGA
ACGACATTTTCGAGCGCATCGCAGGTGAGGCTTCCCGCCTGGCGCATTACAACAAGCGCTCGACCATCAC
CTCCAGGGAGATCCAGACGGCCGTGCGCCTGCTGCTGCCTGGGGAGTTGGCCAAGCACGCCGTGTCCGAG
GGTACTAAGGCCATCACCAAGTACACCAGCGCTAAGGATCCACCGGTCGCCACCATGGTGAGTGTGATTA
CATCAGAAATGAAGATCGAGCTGCGTATGGAAGGCGCTGTAAACGGGCACAAGTTCGTGATTACAGGGAA
AGGAAGTGGCCAGCCTTTCGAGGGAATACAGAATGTGGACCTGACAGTCATAGAGGGCGGACCTCTTCCT
TTTGCTTTCGATATCCTGACAACAGCATTCCATTACGGCAACCGGGTATTTGTCGAATACCCAGAAGAAA
TAGTAGACTACTTCAAGCAGTCGTTTCCTGAGGGTTATTCTTGGGAACGAAGCATGAGTTACGAAGACGG
GGGAATTTGCCTCGCCACAAACAATATAACGATGAAGAAAGACGGCAGCAACTGTTTTGTCAATGAAATT
CGATTTGATGGTGTGAACTTTCCTGCCAATGGTCCAGTTATGCAGAGGAAGACCGTCAAATGGGAGCCAT
CCACTGAGAAAATGTATGTGCGTGATGGAGTGCTGAAGGGTGATGTAAACATGGCTCTGTTGCTTCAAGG
AGGTGGCCATTACCGATGTGACTTCAGAACTACTTACAAAGCAAAGAAGGTTGTCCAGTTGCCAGACTAT
CACTTCGTGGATCATCAAATGGAGATAACAAGCCATGACAAGGATTACAACAAGGTTAAGCTGTATGAGC
ACGCTAAAGCTCATTCCGGGCTGCCAAGGCTGGCCAAGTAAGCGGCCGCGACTCTAGATCATAATCAGCC
ATACCACATT
